>Addgene plasmid #75261 | p415 Ret2LD2a K153Q | addgene full sequence | sequence record 200182 | Addgene NGS Result
ATGGTGAAAGTTCCCTCAAGAATTTTACTCTGTCAGAAACGGCCTTAACGACGTAGTCGATATGGTGCAC
TCTCAGTACAATCTGCTCTGATGCCGCATAGTTAAGCCAGCCCCGACACCCGCCAACACCCGCTGACGCG
CCCTGACGGGCTTGTCTGCTCCCGGCATCCGCTTACAGACAAGCTGTGACCGTCTCCGGGAGCTGCATGT
GTCAGAGGTTTTCACCGTCATCACCGAAACGCGCGAGACGAAAGGGCCTCGTGATACGCCTATTTTTATA
GGTTAATGTCATGATAATAATGGTTTCTTAGGACGGATCGCTTGCCTGTAACTTACACGCGCCTCGTATC
TTTTAATGATGGAATAATTTGGGAATTTACTCTGTGTTTATTTATTTTTATGTTTTGTATTTGGATTTTA
GAAAGTAAATAAAGAAGGTAGAAGAGTTACGGAATGAAGAAAAAAAAATAAACAAAGGTTTAAAAAATTT
CAACAAAAAGCGTACTTTACATATATATTTATTAGACAAGAAAAGCAGATTAAATAGATATACATTCGAT
TAACGATAAGTAAAATGTAAAATCACAGGATTTTCGTGTGTGGTCTTCTACACAGACAAGATGAAACAAT
TCGGCATTAATACCTGAGAGCAGGAAGAGCAAGATAAAAGGTAGTATTTGTTGGCGATCCCCCTAGAGTC
TTTTACATCTTCGGAAAACAAAAACTATTTTTTCTTTAATTTCTTTTTTTACTTTCTATTTTTAATTTAT
ATATTTATATTAAAAAATTTAAATTATAATTATTTTTATAGCACGTGATGAAAAGGACCCAGGTGGCACT
TTTCGGGGAAATGTGCGCGGAACCCCTATTTGTTTATTTTTCTAAATACATTCAAATATGTATCCGCTCA
TGAGACAATAACCCTGATAAATGCTTCAATAATATTGAAAAAGGAAGAGTATGAGTATTCAACATTTCCG
TGTCGCCCTTATTCCCTTTTTTGCGGCATTTTGCCTTCCTGTTTTTGCTCACCCAGAAACGCTGGTGAAA
GTAAAAGATGCTGAAGATCAGTTGGGTGCACGAGTGGGTTACATCGAACTGGATCTCAACAGCGGTAAGA
TCCTTGAGAGTTTTCGCCCCGAAGAACGTTTTCCAATGATGAGCACTTTTAAAGTTCTGCTATGTGGCGC
GGTATTATCCCGTATTGACGCCGGGCAAGAGCAACTCGGTCGCCGCATACACTATTCTCAGAATGACTTG
GTTGAGTACTCACCAGTCACAGAAAAGCATCTTACGGATGGCATGACAGTAAGAGAATTATGCAGTGCTG
CCATAACCATGAGTGATAACACTGCGGCCAACTTACTTCTGACAACGATCGGAGGACCGAAGGAGCTAAC
CGCTTTTTTGCACAACATGGGGGATCATGTAACTCGCCTTGATCGTTGGGAACCGGAGCTGAATGAAGCC
ATACCAAACGACGAGCGTGACACCACGATGCCTGTAGCAATGGCAACAACGTTGCGCAAACTATTAACTG
GCGAACTACTTACTCTAGCTTCCCGGCAACAATTAATAGACTGGATGGAGGCGGATAAAGTTGCAGGACC
ACTTCTGCGCTCGGCCCTTCCGGCTGGCTGGTTTATTGCTGATAAATCTGGAGCCGGTGAGCGTGGGTCT
CGCGGTATCATTGCAGCACTGGGGCCAGATGGTAAGCCCTCCCGTATCGTAGTTATCTACACGACGGGGA
GTCAGGCAACTATGGATGAACGAAATAGACAGATCGCTGAGATAGGTGCCTCACTGATTAAGCATTGGTA
ACTGTCAGACCAAGTTTACTCATATATACTTTAGATTGATTTAAAACTTCATTTTTAATTTAAAAGGATC
TAGGTGAAGATCCTTTTTGATAATCTCATGACCAAAATCCCTTAACGTGAGTTTTCGTTCCACTGAGCGT
CAGACCCCGTAGAAAAGATCAAAGGATCTTCTTGAGATCCTTTTTTTCTGCGCGTAATCTGCTGCTTGCA
AACAAAAAAACCACCGCTACCAGCGGTGGTTTGTTTGCCGGATCAAGAGCTACCAACTCTTTTTCCGAAG
GTAACTGGCTTCAGCAGAGCGCAGATACCAAATACTGTTCTTCTAGTGTAGCCGTAGTTAGGCCACCACT
TCAAGAACTCTGTAGCACCGCCTACATACCTCGCTCTGCTAATCCTGTTACCAGTGGCTGCTGCCAGTGG
CGATAAGTCGTGTCTTACCGGGTTGGACTCAAGACGATAGTTACCGGATAAGGCGCAGCGGTCGGGCTGA
ACGGGGGGTTCGTGCACACAGCCCAGCTTGGAGCGAACGACCTACACCGAACTGAGATACCTACAGCGTG
AGCTATGAGAAAGCGCCACGCTTCCCGAAGGGAGAAAGGCGGACAGGTATCCGGTAAGCGGCAGGGTCGG
AACAGGAGAGCGCACGAGGGAGCTTCCAGGGGGAAACGCCTGGTATCTTTATAGTCCTGTCGGGTTTCGC
CACCTCTGACTTGAGCGTCGATTTTTGTGATGCTCGTCAGGGGGGCGGAGCCTATGGAAAAACGCCAGCA
ACGCGGCCTTTTTACGGTTCCTGGCCTTTTGCTGGCCTTTTGCTCACATGTTCTTTCCTGCGTTATCCCC
TGATTCTGTGGATAACCGTATTACCGCCTTTGAGTGAGCTGATACCGCTCGCCGCAGCCGAACGACCGAG
CGCAGCGAGTCAGTGAGCGAGGAAGCGGAAGAGCGCCCAATACGCAAACCGCCTCTCCCCGCGCGTTGGC
CGATTCATTAATGCAGCTGGCACGACAGGTTTCCCGACTGGAAAGCGGGCAGTGAGCGCAACGCAATTAA
TGTGAGTTAGCTCACTCATTAGGCACCCCAGGCTTTACACTTTATGCTTCCGGCTCGTATGTTGTGTGGA
ATTGTGAGCGGATAACAATTTCACACAGGAAACAGCTATGACCATGATTACGCCAAGCGCGCAATTAACC
CTCACTAAAGGGAACAAAAGCTGGAGCTCCGGATGCAAGGGTTCGAATCCCTTAGCTCTCATTATTTTTT
GCTTTTTCTCTTGAGGTCACATGATCGCAAAATGGCAAATGGCACGTGAAGCTGTCGATATTGGGGAACT
GTGGTGGTTGGCAAATGACTAATTAAGTTAGTCAAGGCGCCATCCTCATGAAAACTGTGTAACATAATAA
CCGAAGTGTCGAAAAGGTGGCACCTTGTCCAATTGAACACGCTCGATGAAAAAAATAAGATATATATAAG
GTTAAGTAAAGCGTCTGTTAGAAAGGAAGTTTTTCCTTTTTCTTGCTCTCTTGTCTTTTCATCTACTATT
TCCTTCGTGTAATACAGGGTCGTCAGATACATAGATACAATTCTATTACCCCCATCCATACTCTAGAACT
AGTGGATCCATGGTGGTTTTGGCTGCTTCTATCACTACGCGTCAGGGGAAACCTCTCTTGTCCAGGCAAT
TCAAAGATCTGTCCAAGGATCGAGTCCTAGAGTTGCTGTCCAATTTCCAGAACCTAGTCTCCGAGATCTC
GTCAGACCACACATTTGTCGAGGACAAGCACGTCCGCTACGTGTATAGGCCCTTTGATAACTACTACATT
ATTCTTATCACAAACCGCCAGTCCAATATTATCAAGGATTTGGCCACATTAAATCTGTTTTCACAGACGA
TCAACTCCTACTTGTCTAGTTTCCAAGACCAAGAGATTTTTCACAATGCCTTTGAGATCTTGTCCTCGTT
CGACGAAATCGTGTCAATGGGCGGGTACAAAGAGAACTTGTCCTTTACTCAAGTGCAAACATACTTGTCT
ATGGAGTCGCACGAAGAAAGAATCCAGGAAATTATTGAGCGTAATCAAGAGATCGAAGCTACTGAGGAGA
GGAAGCGCCGTGCTAAGGAAATTGCTAGAAAAGAACATGAAAGGAAACACGGGCATCACCATCACCATCA
CTAGCCCGCTCGAGTCATGTAATTAGTTATGTCACGCTTACATTCACGCCCTCCCCCCACATCCGCTCTA
ACCGAAAAGGAAGGAGTTAGACAACCTGAAGTCTAGGTCCCTATTTATTTTTTTATAGTTATGTTAGTAT
TAAGAACGTTATTTATATTTCAAATTTTTCTTTTTTTTCTGTACAGACGCGTGTACGCATGTAACATTAT
ACTGAAAACCTTGCTTGAGAAGGTTTTGGGACGCTCGAAGGCTTTAATTTGCGGCCGGTACCCAATTCGC
CCTATAGTGAGTCGTATTACGCGCGCTCACTGGCCGTCGTTTTACAACGTCGTGACTGGGAAAACCCTGG
CGTTACCCAACTTAATCGCCTTGCAGCACATCCCCCTTTCGCCAGCTGGCGTAATAGCGAAGAGGCCCGC
ACCGATCGCCCTTCCCAACAGTTGCGCAGCCTGAATGGCGAATGG
[124 nt withheld, positions 4456-4579]
C
[91 nt withheld, positions 4581-4671]
A
[49 nt withheld, positions 4673-4721]
CCTTTGACGTTGGAGTCCACGTTCTTT
[37 nt withheld, positions 4749-4785]
ACCCTATCTCGGTCTATTCTTTTGATTTATAAGGGATTTTGCCGATTTCGGCCTATTGGTTAAAAAATGA
GCTGATTTAACAAAAATTTAACGCGAATTTTAACAAAATATTAACGCTTACAATTTCCTGATGCGGTATT
TTCTCCTTACGCATCTGTGCGGTATTTCACACCGCATATCGACCGGTCGAGGAGAACTTCTAGTATATCT
ACATACCTAATATTATTGCCTTATTAAAAATGGAATCCCAACAATTACATCAAAATCCACATTCTCTTCA
AAATCAATTGTCCTGTACTTCCTTGTTCATGTGTGTTCAAAAACGTTATATTTATAGGATAATTATACTC
TATTTCTCAACAAGTAATTGGTTGTTTGGCCGAGCGGTCTAAGGCGCCTGATTCAAGAAATATCTTGACC
GCAGTTAACTGTGGGAATACTCAGGTATCGTAAGATGCAAGAGTTCGAATCTCTTAGCAACCATTATTTT
TTTCCTCAACATAACGAGAACACACAGGGGCGCTATCGCACAGAATCAAATTCGATGACTGGAAATTTTT
TGTTAATTTCAGAGGTCGCCTGACGCATATACCTTTTTCAACTGAAAAATTGGGAGAAAAAGGAAAGGTG
AGAGCGCCGGAACCGGCTTTTCATATAGAATAGAGAAGCGTTCATGACTAAATGCTTGCATCACAATACT
TGAAGTTGACAATATTATTTAAGGACCTATTGTTTTTTCCAATAGGTGGTTAGCAATCGTCTTACTTTCT
AACTTTTCTTACCTTTTACATTTCAGCAATATATATATATATATTTCAAGGATATACCATTCTAATGTCT
GCCCCTAAGAAGATCGTCGTTTTGCCAGGTGACCACGTTGGTCAAGAAATCACAGCCGAAGCCATTAAGG
TTCTTAAAGCTATTTCTGATGTTCGTTCCAATGTCAAGTTCGATTTCGAAAATCATTTAATTGGTGGTGC
TGCTATCGATGCTACAGGTGTTCCACTTCCAGATGAGGCGCTGGAAGCCTCCAAGAAGGCTGATGCCGTT
TTGTTAGGTGCTGTGGGTGGTCCTAAATGGGGTACCGGTAGTGTTAGACCTGAACAAGGTTTACTAAAAA
TCCGTAAAGAACTTCAATTGTACGCCAACTTAAGACCATGTAACTTTGCATCCGACTCTCTTTTAGACTT
ATCTCCAATCAAGCCACAATTTGCTAAAGGTACTGACTTCGTTGTTGTCAGAGAATTAGTGGGAGGTATT
TACTTTGGTAAGAGAAAGGAAGACGATGGTGATGGTGTCGCTTGGGATAGTGAACAATACACCGTTCCAG
AAGTGCAAAGAATCACAAGAATGGCCGCTTTCATGGCCCTACAACATGAGCCACCATTGCCTATTTGGTC
CTTGGATAAAGCTAATGTTTTGGCCTCTTCAAGATTATGGAGAAAAACTGTGGAGGAAACCATCAAGAAC
GAATTCCCTACATTGAAGGTTCAACATCAATTGATTGATTCTGCCGCCATGATCCTAGTTAAGAACCCAA
CCCACCTAAATGGTATTATAATCACCAGCAACATGTTTGGTGATATCATCTCCGATGAAGCCTCCGTTAT
CCCAGGTTCCTTGGGTTTGTTGCCATCTGCGTCCTTGGCCTCTTTGCCAGACAAGAACACCGCATTTGGT
TTGTACGAACCATGCCACGGTTCTGCTCCAGATTTGCCAAAGAATAAGGTCAACCCTATCGCCACTATCT
TGTCTGCTGCAATGATGTTGAAATTGTCATTGAACTTGCCTGAAGAAGGTAAGGCCATTGAAGATGCAGT
TAAAAAGGTTTTGGATGCAGGTATCAGAACTGGTGATTTAGGTGGTTCCAACAGTACCACCGAAGTCGGT
GATGCTGTCGCCGAAGAAGTTAAGAAAATCCTTGCTTAAAAAGATTCTCTTTTTTTATGATATTTGTACA
TAAACTTTATAAATGAAATTCATAATAGAAACGACACGAAATTACAAAATGGAATATGTTCATAGGGTAG
ACGAAACTATATACGCAATCTACATACATTTATCAAGAAGGAGAAAAAGGAGGATGTAAAGGAATACAGG
TAAGCAAATTGATACTAATGGCTCAACGTGATAAGGAAAAAGAATTGCACTTTAACATTAATATTGACAA
GGAGGAGGGCACCACACAAAAAGTTAGGTGTAACAGAAAATCATGAAACTATGATTCCTAATTTATATAT
TGGAGGATTTTCTCTAAAAAAAAAAAAATACAACAAATAAAAAACACTCAATGACCTGACCATTTGATGG
AGTTTAAGTCAATACCTTCTTGAACCATTTCCCATA
Features (pLannotate 1.2.2; 24 found; start..end, strand, type, name):
     60..110     -  misc_feature   bom (fragment): basis of mobility region from pBR322
    212..247     -  CDS            rop (fragment): Rop protein, which maintains plasmids at low copy number; rop
    316..819     -  misc_feature   CEN/ARS: S. cerevisiae CEN6 centromere fused to an autonomously replicating sequence
    856..960     +  promoter       AmpR promoter: bla
    961..1821    +  CDS            AmpR: β-lactamase; bla; confers resistance to ampicillin, carbenicillin, and related antibiotics
   1992..2580    +  rep_origin     ori: high-copy-number ColE1/pMB1/pBR322/pUC origin of replication
   2763..2855    +  CDS            lacI (fragment): lac repressor; lacI; The lac repressor binds to the lac operator to inhibit transcription in E. coli. This inhibition can be relieved by adding lactose or isopropyl-β-D-thiogalactopyranoside (IPTG).
   2868..2889    +  protein_bind   CAP binding site: CAP binding activates transcription in the presence of cAMP. E. coli catabolite activator protein
   2904..2934    +  promoter       lac promoter: promoter for the E. coli lac operon
   2942..2958    +  protein_bind   lac operator: The lac repressor binds to the lac operator to inhibit transcription in E. coli. This inhibition can be relieved by adding lactose or isopropyl-β-D-thiogalactopyranoside (IPTG). lac repressor encoded by lacI
   3003..3021    +  promoter       T3 promoter: promoter for bacteriophage T3 RNA polymerase
   3072..3421    +  promoter       MET17 promoter: S. cerevisiae MET17; expression is repressed by methionine; MET15; MET25
   3421..3439    +  misc_feature   MCS (fragment): pBluescript multiple cloning site
   3440..3973    +  CDS            RET2 (fragment): COPD_YEAST - Experimental evidence at protein level: Swiss-Prot protein existence level 1. The coatomer is a cytosolic protein complex that binds to dilysine motifs and reversibly associates with Golgi non-clathrin- coated vesicles, which further mediate biosynthetic protein transport from the ER, via the Golgi up to the trans Golgi network. Coatomer complex is required for budding from Golgi membranes, and is essential for the retrograde Golgi-to-ER transport of dilysine-tagged proteins (By similarity). From Saccharomyces cerevisiae (strain ATCC 204508 / S288c) (Baker's yeast).
   3974..3991    +  CDS            7xHis (fragment): 6xHis affinity tag
   4005..4252    +  terminator     CYC1 terminator: S. cerevisiae CYC1; transcription terminator for CYC1
   4271..4289    -  promoter       T7 promoter: promoter for bacteriophage T7 RNA polymerase
   4297..4452    +  CDS            lacZα (fragment): LacZα fragment of β-galactosidase; lacZ fragment
   4456..4884    +  rep_origin     f1 ori (sequence partly withheld): f1 bacteriophage origin of replication; arrow indicates direction of (+) strand synthesis
   4912..4964    -  misc_feature   bom (fragment): basis of mobility region from pBR322
   4995..5072    +  CDS            YO192_YEAST (fragment): Experimental evidence at protein level: Swiss-Prot protein existence level 1. From Saccharomyces cerevisiae (strain ATCC 204508 / S288c) (Baker's yeast).
   5212..5619    +  promoter       LEU2 promoter: S. cerevisiae LEU2
   5620..6714    +  CDS            LEU2: 3-isopropylmalate dehydrogenase, required for leucine biosynthesis; S. cerevisiae LEU2; yeast auxotrophic marker
   7076..61      -  CDS            NFS1 (fragment) (across the origin): NFS1_YEAST - Also known as SPL1 From Saccharomyces cerevisiae (strain ATCC 204508 / S288c) (Baker's yeast).
