[The description below was written by a language model from this plasmid's Addgene catalogue record and pLannotate feature annotations shown in this document.]
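Description:
p415 Ret2LD2a K153Q is a yeast expression plasmid built on the p415 centromeric shuttle backbone. In Saccharomyces cerevisiae it is maintained through a CEN6/ARS element, which gives stable, low-copy inheritance, and it is selected by the LEU2 auxotrophic marker, expressed from its own promoter, in leucine-deficient hosts. For propagation in E. coli it carries a ColE1/pUC-type origin and the β-lactamase gene conferring ampicillin resistance. An f1 origin and pBluescript-derived remnants (lac promoter/operator, lacZα fragment, flanking T3 and T7 promoters) are also present. Short annotated fragments such as rop, bom, lacI, NFS1 and another yeast ORF appear to be backbone remnants or sequence flanking the marker rather than functional parts.

The expression cassette consists of the MET25 (MET17) promoter, which is repressed by methionine and so allows tunable expression, followed by a partial RET2 coding sequence cloned between BamHI and XhoI sites, a C-terminal His tag, and the CYC1 transcription terminator. RET2 encodes the δ-COP subunit of coatomer, the COPI vesicle coat complex involved in retrograde Golgi-to-ER transport of dilysine-tagged proteins. The annotated insert covers only about 534 nt, so it is a truncated fragment of the protein. The name "LD2a" suggests the longin domain plus adjacent helical sequence, though the record does not define the boundaries explicitly. The fragment carries a K153Q point substitution, which is the stated purpose of the construct. Given the associated study on a helix C-terminal to the δ-COP longin domain, the plasmid is presumably used to express this mutant fragment in yeast to test the residue's contribution to COPI dynamics and function. The His tag is available for detection or affinity purification.
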