Addgene plasmid #75261: p415 Ret2LD2a K153Q
Purpose: K153Q mutation
Depositing lab: Blanche Schwappach. Depositing organization: Universitaetsmedizin Goettingen. Publication: delta-COP contains a helix C-terminal to its longin domain key to COPI dynamics and function. Arakel EC, Richter KP, Clancy A, Schwappach B. Proc Natl Acad Sci U S A. 2016 Jun 21;113(25):6916-21. doi: 10.1073/pnas.1603544113. Epub 2016 Jun 13. PubMed 27298352.
Backbone
  Vector backbone: p415
  Vector type: Yeast Expression
  Selectable markers: LEU2
Growth in bacteria
  Bacterial resistance: Ampicillin, 100 μg/mL
  Growth temperature: 37°C
  Growth strain: DH5alpha
  Copy number: Unknown
Gene/Insert
  Gene/Insert name: Ret2LD2a K153Q
  Species: S. cerevisiae (budding yeast)
  Promoter: Met25
  Tag / fusion protein: His (C terminal on insert)
  Cloning method: Restriction Enzyme; 5′ cloning site BamH1 (not destroyed); 3′ cloning site Xho1 (not destroyed)
  Sequencing primers: 5′ CTTTTTCTTGCTCTCTTGTCTTTTCATCTA; 3′ GAGCGGATGTGGGGGGAGGGCGTGAATGTA
Terms and licenses: Academic/Nonprofit Terms; Industry Terms: Not Available to Industry
How to cite: p415 Ret2LD2a K153Q was a gift from Blanche Schwappach (Addgene plasmid # 75261 ; http://n2t.net/addgene:75261 ; RRID:Addgene_75261)
